>Addgene plasmid #75636 | NEK10 gRNA (BRDN0001162335) | addgene full sequence | sequence record 184266 | Addgene Assembled Sequence
CCCGGGTGCAAAGATGGATAAAGTTTTAAACAGAGAGGAATCTTTGCAGCTAATGGACCTTCTAGGTCTT
GAAAGGAGTGGGAATTGGCTCCGGTGCCCGTCAGTGGGCAGAGCGCACATCGCCCACAGTCCCCGAGAAG
TTGGGGGGAGGGGTCGGCAATTGATCCGGTGCCTAGAGAAGGTGGCGCGGGGTAAACTGGGAAAGTGATG
TCGTGTACTGGCTCCGCCTTTTTCCCGAGGGTGGGGGAGAACCGTATATAAGTGCAGTAGTCGCCGTGAA
CGTTCTTTTTCGCAACGGGTTTGCCGCCAGAACACAGGTAAGTGCCGTGTGTGGTTCCCGCGGGCCTGGC
CTCTTTACGGGTTATGGCCCTTGCGTGCCTTGAATTACTTCCACCTGGCTGCAGTACGTGATTCTTGATC
CCGAGCTTCGGGTTGGAAGTGGGTGGGAGAGTTCGAGGCCTTGCGCTTAAGGAGCCCCTTCGCCTCGTGC
TTGAGTTGAGGCCTGGCCTGGGCGCTGGGGCCGCCGCGTGCGAATCTGGTGGCACCTTCGCGCCTGTCTC
GCTGCTTTCGATAAGTCTCTAGCCATTTAAAATTTTTGATGACCTGCTGCGACGCTTTTTTTCTGGCAAG
ATAGTCTTGTAAATGCGGGCCAAGATCTGCACACTGGTATTTCGGTTTTTGGGGCCGCGGGCGGCGACGG
GGCCCGTGCGTCCCAGCGCACATGTTCGGCGAGGCGGGGCCTGCGAGCGCGGCCACCGAGAATCGGACGG
GGGTAGTCTCAAGCTGGCCGGCCTGCTCTGGTGCCTGGCCTCGCGCCGCCGTGTATCGCCCCGCCCTGGG
CGGCAAGGCTGGCCCGGTCGGCACCAGTTGCGTGAGCGGAAAGATGGCCGCTTCCCGGCCCTGCTGCAGG
GAGCTCAAAATGGAGGACGCGGCGCTCGGGAGAGCGGGCGGGTGAGTCACCCACACAAAGGAAAAGGGCC
TTTCCGTCCTCAGCCGTCGCTTCATGTGACTCCACGGAGTACCGGGCGCCGTCCAGGCACCTCGATTAGT
TCTCGAGCTTTTGGAGTACGTCGTCTTTAGGTTGGGGGGAGGGGTTTTATGCGATGGAGTTTCCCCACAC
TGAGTGGGTGGAGACTGAAGTTAGGCCAGCTTGGCACTTGATGTAATTCTCCTTGGAATTTGCCCTTTTT
GAGTTTGGATCTTGGTTCATTCTCAAGCCTCAGACAGTGGTTCAAAGTTTTTTTCTTCCATTTCAGGTGT
CGTGACGTACGGCCACCATGACCGAGTACAAGCCCACGGTGCGCCTCGCCACCCGCGACGACGTCCCCAG
GGCCGTACGCACCCTCGCCGCCGCGTTCGCCGACTACCCCGCCACGCGCCACACCGTCGATCCGGACCGC
CACATCGAGCGGGTCACCGAGCTGCAAGAACTCTTCCTCACGCGCGTCGGGCTCGACATCGGCAAGGTGT
GGGTCGCGGACGACGGCGCCGCCGTGGCGGTCTGGACCACGCCGGAGAGCGTCGAAGCGGGGGCGGTGTT
CGCCGAGATCGGCCCGCGCATGGCCGAGTTGAGCGGTTCCCGGCTGGCCGCGCAGCAACAGATGGAAGGC
CTCCTGGCGCCGCACCGGCCCAAGGAGCCCGCGTGGTTCCTGGCCACCGTCGGAGTCTCGCCCGACCACC
AGGGCAAGGGTCTGGGCAGCGCCGTCGTGCTCCCCGGAGTGGAGGCGGCCGAGCGCGCCGGGGTGCCCGC
CTTCCTGGAGACCTCCGCGCCCCGCAACCTCCCCTTCTACGAGCGGCTCGGCTTCACCGTCACCGCCGAC
GTCGAGGTGCCCGAAGGACCGCGCACCTGGTGCATGACCCGCAAGCCCGGTGCCTGAACGCGTTAAGTCG
ACAATCAACCTCTGGATTACAAAATTTGTGAAAGATTGACTGGTATTCTTAACTATGTTGCTCCTTTTAC
GCTATGTGGATACGCTGCTTTAATGCCTTTGTATCATGCTATTGCTTCCCGTATGGCTTTCATTTTCTCC
TCCTTGTATAAATCCTGGTTGCTGTCTCTTTATGAGGAGTTGTGGCCCGTTGTCAGGCAACGTGGCGTGG
TGTGCACTGTGTTTGCTGACGCAACCCCCACTGGTTGGGGCATTGCCACCACCTGTCAGCTCCTTTCCGG
GACTTTCGCTTTCCCCCTCCCTATTGCCACGGCGGAACTCATCGCCGCCTGCCTTGCCCGCTGCTGGACA
GGGGCTCGGCTGTTGGGCACTGACAATTCCGTGGTGTTGTCGGGGAAATCATCGTCCTTTCCTTGGCTGC
TCGCCTGTGTTGCCACCTGGATTCTGCGCGGGACGTCCTTCTGCTACGTCCCTTCGGCCCTCAATCCAGC
GGACCTTCCTTCCCGCGGCCTGCTGCCGGCTCTGCGGCCTCTTCCGCGTCTTCGCCTTCGCCCTCAGACG
AGTCGGATCTCCCTTTGGGCCGCCTCCCCGCGTCGACTTTAAGACCAATGACTTACAAGGCAGCTGTAGA
TCTTAGCCACTTTTTAAAAGAAAAGGGGGGACTGGAAGGGCTAATTCACTCCCAACGAAGACAAGATCTG
CTTTTTGCTTGTACTGGGTCTCTCTGGTTAGACCAGATCTGAGCCTGGGAGCTCTCTGGCTAACTAGGGA
ACCCACTGCTTAAGCCTCAATAAAGCTTGCCTTGAGTGCTTCAAGTAGTGTGTGCCCGTCTGTTGTGTGA
CTCTGGTAACTAGAGATCCCTCAGACCCTTTTAGTCAGTGTGGAAAATCTCTAGCAGTACGTATAGTAGT
TCATGTCATCTTATTATTCAGTATTTATAACTTGCAAAGAAATGAATATCAGAGAGTGAGAGGAACTTGT
TTATTGCAGCTTATAATGGTTACAAATAAAGCAATAGCATCACAAATTTCACAAATAAAGCATTTTTTTC
ACTGCATTCTAGTTGTGGTTTGTCCAAACTCATCAATGTATCTTATCATGTCTGGCTCTAGCTATCCCGC
CCCTAACTCCGCCCATCCCGCCCCTAACTCCGCCCAGTTCCGCCCATTCTCCGCCCCATGGCTGACTAAT
TTTTTTTATTTATGCAGAGGCCGAGGCCGCCTCGGCCTCTGAGCTATTCCAGAAGTAGTGAGGAGGCTTT
TTTGGAGGCCTAGGGACGTACCCAATTCGCCCTATAGTGAGTCGTATTACGCGCGCTCACTGGCCGTCGT
TTTACAACGTCGTGACTGGGAAAACCCTGGCGTTACCCAACTTAATCGCCTTGCAGCACATCCCCCTTTC
GCCAGCTGGCGTAATAGCGAAGAGGCCCGCACCGATCGCCCTTCCCAACAGTTGCGCAGCCTGAATGGCG
AATGGG
[124 nt withheld, positions 3367-3490]
C
[91 nt withheld, positions 3492-3582]
A
[49 nt withheld, positions 3584-3632]
CCTTTGACGTTGGAGTCCACGTTCTTT
[37 nt withheld, positions 3660-3696]
ACCCTATCTCGGTCTATTCTTTTGATTTATAAGGGATTTTGCCGATTTCGGCCTATTGGTTAAAAAATGA
GCTGATTTAACAAAAATTTAACGCGAATTTTAACAAAATATTAACGCTTACAATTTAGGTGGCACTTTTC
GGGGAAATGTGCGCGGAACCCCTATTTGTTTATTTTTCTAAATACATTCAAATATGTATCCGCTCATGAG
ACAATAACCCTGATAAATGCTTCAATAATATTGAAAAAGGAAGAGTATGAGTATTCAACATTTCCGTGTC
GCCCTTATTCCCTTTTTTGCGGCATTTTGCCTTCCTGTTTTTGCTCACCCAGAAACGCTGGTGAAAGTAA
AAGATGCTGAAGATCAGTTGGGTGCACGAGTGGGTTACATCGAACTGGATCTCAACAGCGGTAAGATCCT
TGAGAGTTTTCGCCCCGAAGAACGTTTTCCAATGATGAGCACTTTTAAAGTTCTGCTATGTGGCGCGGTA
TTATCCCGTATTGACGCCGGGCAAGAGCAACTCGGTCGCCGCATACACTATTCTCAGAATGACTTGGTTG
AGTACTCACCAGTCACAGAAAAGCATCTTACGGATGGCATGACAGTAAGAGAATTATGCAGTGCTGCCAT
AACCATGAGTGATAACACTGCGGCCAACTTACTTCTGACAACGATCGGAGGACCGAAGGAGCTAACCGCT
TTTTTGCACAACATGGGGGATCATGTAACTCGCCTTGATCGTTGGGAACCGGAGCTGAATGAAGCCATAC
CAAACGACGAGCGTGACACCACGATGCCTGTAGCAATGGCAACAACGTTGCGCAAACTATTAACTGGCGA
ACTACTTACTCTAGCTTCCCGGCAACAATTAATAGACTGGATGGAGGCGGATAAAGTTGCAGGACCACTT
CTGCGCTCGGCCCTTCCGGCTGGCTGGTTTATTGCTGATAAATCTGGAGCCGGTGAGCGTGGGTCTCGCG
GTATCATTGCAGCACTGGGGCCAGATGGTAAGCCCTCCCGTATCGTAGTTATCTACACGACGGGGAGTCA
GGCAACTATGGATGAACGAAATAGACAGATCGCTGAGATAGGTGCCTCACTGATTAAGCATTGGTAACTG
TCAGACCAAGTTTACTCATATATACTTTAGATTGATTTAAAACTTCATTTTTAATTTAAAAGGATCTAGG
TGAAGATCCTTTTTGATAATCTCATGACCAAAATCCCTTAACGTGAGTTTTCGTTCCACTGAGCGTCAGA
CCCCGTAGAAAAGATCAAAGGATCTTCTTGAGATCCTTTTTTTCTGCGCGTAATCTGCTGCTTGCAAACA
AAAAAACCACCGCTACCAGCGGTGGTTTGTTTGCCGGATCAAGAGCTACCAACTCTTTTTCCGAAGGTAA
CTGGCTTCAGCAGAGCGCAGATACCAAATACTGTTCTTCTAGTGTAGCCGTAGTTAGGCCACCACTTCAA
GAACTCTGTAGCACCGCCTACATACCTCGCTCTGCTAATCCTGTTACCAGTGGCTGCTGCCAGTGGCGAT
AAGTCGTGTCTTACCGGGTTGGACTCAAGACGATAGTTACCGGATAAGGCGCAGCGGTCGGGCTGAACGG
GGGGTTCGTGCACACAGCCCAGCTTGGAGCGAACGACCTACACCGAACTGAGATACCTACAGCGTGAGCT
ATGAGAAAGCGCCACGCTTCCCGAAGGGAGAAAGGCGGACAGGTATCCGGTAAGCGGCAGGGTCGGAACA
GGAGAGCGCACGAGGGAGCTTCCAGGGGGAAACGCCTGGTATCTTTATAGTCCTGTCGGGTTTCGCCACC
TCTGACTTGAGCGTCGATTTTTGTGATGCTCGTCAGGGGGGCGGAGCCTATGGAAAAACGCCAGCAACGC
GGCCTTTTTACGGTTCCTGGCCTTTTGCTGGCCTTTTGCTCACATGTTCTTTCCTGCGTTATCCCCTGAT
TCTGTGGATAACCGTATTACCGCCTTTGAGTGAGCTGATACCGCTCGCCGCAGCCGAACGACCGAGCGCA
GCGAGTCAGTGAGCGAGGAAGCGGAAGAGCGCCCAATACGCAAACCGCCTCTCCCCGCGCGTTGGCCGAT
TCATTAATGCAGCTGGCACGACAGGTTTCCCGACTGGAAAGCGGGCAGTGAGCGCAACGCAATTAATGTG
AGTTAGCTCACTCATTAGGCACCCCAGGCTTTACACTTTATGCTTCCGGCTCGTATGTTGTGTGGAATTG
TGAGCGGATAACAATTTCACACAGGAAACAGCTATGACCATGATTACGCCAAGCGCGCAATTAACCCTCA
CTAAAGGGAACAAAAGCTGGAGCTGCAAGCTTAATGTAGTCTTATGCAATACTCTTGTAGTCTTGCAACA
TGGTAACGATGAGTTAGCAACATGCCTTACAAGGAGAGAAAAAGCACCGTGCATGCCGATTGGTGGAAGT
AAGGTGGTACGATCGTGCCTTATTAGGAAGGCAACAGACGGGTCTGACATGGATTGGACGAACCACTGAA
TTGCCGCATTGCAGAGATATTGTATTTAAGTGCCTAGCTCGATACATAAACGGGTCTCTCTGGTTAGACC
AGATCTGAGCCTGGGAGCTCTCTGGCTAACTAGGGAACCCACTGCTTAAGCCTCAATAAAGCTTGCCTTG
AGTGCTTCAAGTAGTGTGTGCCCGTCTGTTGTGTGACTCTGGTAACTAGAGATCCCTCAGACCCTTTTAG
TCAGTGTGGAAAATCTCTAGCAGTGGCGCCCGAACAGGGACTTGAAAGCGAAAGGGAAACCAGAGGAGCT
CTCTCGACGCAGGACTCGGCTTGCTGAAGCGCGCACGGCAAGAGGCGAGGGGCGGCGACTGGTGAGTACG
CCAAAAATTTTGACTAGCGGAGGCTAGAAGGAGAGAGATGGGTGCGAGAGCGTCAGTATTAAGCGGGGGA
GAATTAGATCGCGATGGGAAAAAATTCGGTTAAGGCCAGGGGGAAAGAAAAAATATAAATTAAAACATAT
AGTATGGGCAAGCAGGGAGCTAGAACGATTCGCAGTTAATCCTGGCCTGTTAGAAACATCAGAAGGCTGT
AGACAAATACTGGGACAGCTACAACCATCCCTTCAGACAGGATCAGAAGAACTTAGATCATTATATAATA
CAGTAGCAACCCTCTATTGTGTGCATCAAAGGATAGAGATAAAAGACACCAAGGAAGCTTTAGACAAGAT
AGAGGAAGAGCAAAACAAAAGTAAGACCACCGCACAGCAAGCGGCCGCTGATCTTCAGACCTGGAGGAGG
AGATATGAGGGACAATTGGAGAAGTGAATTATATAAATATAAAGTAGTAAAAATTGAACCATTAGGAGTA
GCACCCACCAAGGCAAAGAGAAGAGTGGTGCAGAGAGAAAAAAGAGCAGTGGGAATAGGAGCTTTGTTCC
TTGGGTTCTTGGGAGCAGCAGGAAGCACTATGGGCGCAGCGTCAATGACGCTGACGGTACAGGCCAGACA
ATTATTGTCTGGTATAGTGCAGCAGCAGAACAATTTGCTGAGGGCTATTGAGGCGCAACAGCATCTGTTG
CAACTCACAGTCTGGGGCATCAAGCAGCTCCAGGCAAGAATCCTGGCTGTGGAAAGATACCTAAAGGATC
AACAGCTCCTGGGGATTTGGGGTTGCTCTGGAAAACTCATTTGCACCACTGCTGTGCCTTGGAATGCTAG
TTGGAGTAATAAATCTCTGGAACAGATTTGGAATCACACGACCTGGATGGAGTGGGACAGAGAAATTAAC
AATTACACAAGCTTAATACACTCCTTAATTGAAGAATCGCAAAACCAGCAAGAAAAGAATGAACAAGAAT
TATTGGAATTAGATAAATGGGCAAGTTTGTGGAATTGGTTTAACATAACAAATTGGCTGTGGTATATAAA
ATTATTCATAATGATAGTAGGAGGCTTGGTAGGTTTAAGAATAGTTTTTGCTGTACTTTCTATAGTGAAT
AGAGTTAGGCAGGGATATTCACCATTATCGTTTCAGACCCACCTCCCAACCCCGAGGGGACCCAGAGAGG
GCCTATTTCCCATGATTCCTTCATATTTGCATATACGATACAAGGCTGTTAGAGAGATAATTAGAATTAA
TTTGACTGTAAACACAAAGATATTAGTACAAAATACGTGACGTAGAAAGTAATAATTTCTTGGGTAGTTT
GCAGTTTTAAAATTATGTTTTAAAATGGACTATCATATGCTTACCGTAACTTGAAAGTATTTCGATTTCT
TGGCTTTATATATCTTGTGGAAAGGACGAAACACCGGTCAGATGATAACTTCAACCGTTTTAGAGCTAGA
AATAGCAAGTTAAAATAAGGCTAGTCCGTTATCAACTTGAAAAAGTGGCACCGAGTCGGTGCTTTTTTAA
GCTTGGCGTAACTAGATCTTGAGACAAATGGCAGTATTCATCCACAATTTTAAAAGAAAAGGGGGGATTG
GGGGGTACAGTGCAGGGGAAAGAATAGTAGACATAATAGCAACAGACATACAAACTAAAGAATTACAAAA
ACAAATTACAAAAATTCAAAATTTTCGGGTTTATTACAGGGACAGCAGAGATCCACTTTGGCGCCGGCTC
GAGGGGG
Features (pLannotate 1.2.2; 29 found; start..end, strand, type, name):
     14..80      +  CDS            small t antigen (fragment): SV40 (simian virus 40) small t antigen
    106..317     +  promoter       EF-1α core promoter: core promoter for human elongation factor EF-1α
    318..1256    +  intron         EF-1α intron A: intron upstream of the start codon of human EF-1α
   1278..1877    +  CDS            PuroR (fragment): puromycin N-acetyltransferase; pac from Streptomyces; confers resistance to puromycin
   1893..2481    +  misc_feature   WPRE: woodchuck hepatitis virus posttranscriptional regulatory element
   2532..2551    +  misc_feature   cPPT/CTS (fragment): central polypurine tract and central termination sequence of HIV-1
   2553..2786    +  LTR            3' LTR (ΔU3): self-inactivating 3' long terminal repeat (LTR) from HIV-1
   2864..2985    +  polyA_signal   SV40 poly(A) signal: SV40 polyadenylation signal
   3025..3160    +  rep_origin     SV40 ori: SV40 origin of replication
   3181..3199    -  promoter       T7 promoter: promoter for bacteriophage T7 RNA polymerase
   3207..3362    +  CDS            lacZα (fragment): LacZα fragment of β-galactosidase; lacZ fragment
   3367..3795    +  rep_origin     f1 ori (sequence partly withheld): f1 bacteriophage origin of replication; arrow indicates direction of (+) strand synthesis
   3848..3952    +  promoter       AmpR promoter: bla
   3953..4813    +  CDS            AmpR: β-lactamase; bla; confers resistance to ampicillin, carbenicillin, and related antibiotics
   4984..5572    +  rep_origin     ori: high-copy-number ColE1/pMB1/pBR322/pUC origin of replication
   5755..5847    +  CDS            lacI (fragment): lac repressor; lacI; The lac repressor binds to the lac operator to inhibit transcription in E. coli. This inhibition can be relieved by adding lactose or isopropyl-β-D-thiogalactopyranoside (IPTG).
   5860..5881    +  protein_bind   CAP binding site: CAP binding activates transcription in the presence of cAMP. E. coli catabolite activator protein
   5896..5926    +  promoter       lac promoter: promoter for the E. coli lac operon
   5934..5950    +  protein_bind   lac operator: The lac repressor binds to the lac operator to inhibit transcription in E. coli. This inhibition can be relieved by adding lactose or isopropyl-β-D-thiogalactopyranoside (IPTG). lac repressor encoded by lacI
   5995..6013    +  promoter       T3 promoter: promoter for bacteriophage T3 RNA polymerase
   6041..6267    +  promoter       RSV promoter: Rous sarcoma virus enhancer/promoter
   6268..6448    +  LTR            5' LTR (truncated): truncated 5' long terminal repeat (LTR) from HIV-1
   6495..6620    +  misc_feature   HIV-1 Ψ: packaging signal of human immunodeficiency virus type 1
   6604..6967    +  CDS            HIV-1 gag (fragment): gag protein from human immunodeficiency virus 1; gag
   7113..7346    +  misc_feature   RRE: The Rev response element (RRE) of HIV-1 allows for Rev-dependent mRNA export from the nucleus to the cytoplasm.
   7723..7749    +  CDS            Rev (fragment): human immunodeficiency virus 1 (HIV-1) Rev protein; rev; enhances nuclear export of unspliced and incompletely spliced viral mRNAs
   7753..7993    +  promoter       U6 promoter: RNA polymerase III promoter for human U6 snRNA
   8023..8098    +  misc_RNA       gRNA scaffold: guide RNA scaffold for the Streptococcus pyogenes CRISPR/Cas9 system
   8154..8271    +  misc_feature   cPPT/CTS: central polypurine tract and central termination sequence of HIV-1
