[The description below was written by a language model from this plasmid's Addgene catalogue record and pLannotate feature annotations shown in this document.]
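Description:
NEK10 gRNA (BRDN0001162335) is a third-generation lentiviral CRISPR guide plasmid built on the lentiGuide-Puro backbone, carrying a single guide RNA directed against human NEK10. The guide was designed against several NEK10 reference transcripts and belongs to a human kinome gRNA collection. The assembled sequence is 8,323 nt. In bacteria it is maintained as a high-copy plasmid through a ColE1/pUC-type origin and selected with ampicillin via the β-lactamase gene. An f1 origin, lac regulatory fragments, T3/T7 promoters and an SV40 origin and polyadenylation signal are also annotated as backbone remnants.

The lentiviral transfer cassette begins with an RSV promoter fused to a truncated HIV-1 5' LTR, which makes genomic RNA production Tat-independent, followed by the Ψ packaging signal (overlapping a gag fragment) and the Rev response element for nuclear export of the unspliced vector RNA. Downstream, a human U6 RNA polymerase III promoter drives the NEK10-specific spacer joined to the Streptococcus pyogenes Cas9 guide scaffold. A cPPT/CTS element, which aids nuclear import of the provirus, follows. An EF-1α core promoter with its intron A then expresses puromycin N-acetyltransferase for selection of transduced mammalian cells, with a WPRE to enhance transcript expression. The cassette ends in a ΔU3 self-inactivating 3' LTR, which disables LTR promoter activity after integration.

The plasmid does not encode Cas9. It is intended for use alongside a separate Cas9 lentiviral vector or in cells that already express Cas9, where stable guide delivery and puromycin selection enable Cas9-mediated targeting of NEK10.
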