Addgene plasmid #75636: NEK10 gRNA (BRDN0001162335)
Purpose: 3rd generation lentiviral gRNA plasmid targeting human NEK10
Depositing lab: John Doench & David Root. Depositing organization: Broad Institute. Publication: Optimized sgRNA design to maximize activity and minimize off-target effects of CRISPR-Cas9. Doench JG, Fusi N, Sullender M, Hegde M, Vaimberg EW, Donovan KF, Smith I, Tothova Z, Wilen C, Orchard R, Virgin HW, Listgarten J, Root DE. Nat Biotechnol. 2016 Jan 18. doi: 10.1038/nbt.3437. PubMed 26780180.
Backbone
  Vector backbone: lentiGuide-Puro
  Backbone manufacturer: Zhang Lab (Addgene plasmid # 52963)
  Vector type: Mammalian Expression, Lentiviral, CRISPR
  Selectable markers: Puromycin
Growth in bacteria
  Bacterial resistance: Ampicillin, 100 μg/mL
  Growth temperature: 37°C
  Growth strain: DH5alpha
  Copy number: High Copy
Gene/Insert
  Gene/Insert name: NEK10 (alt names: NEK10; NM_001031741.3)
  gRNA/shRNA sequence: GTCAGATGATAACTTCAACC
  Species: H. sapiens (human)
  Entrez Gene: NEK10 (a.k.a. CILD44)
  Promoter: hU6
  Cloning method: Unknown
  Sequencing primers: 5′ U6-F; 3′ pS2-R
Terms and licenses: Academic/Nonprofit Terms; Industry Terms: Not Available to Industry
Depositor comments: The gRNA was designed to target the following Genbank reference sequence(s): NM_001031741.3,NM_001304384.1,NM_152534.4. Note that this plasmid does NOT contain Cas9. It should be used in conjunction with lentiCas9-Blast (Addgene #52962) or otherwise with cell lines already expressing Cas9. Browse the full kinome gRNA library at http://www.addgene.org/pooled-library/broadgpp-human-kinome/ or visit http://www.broadinstitute.org/rnai/public/ for detailed protocols and information.
How to cite: NEK10 gRNA (BRDN0001162335) was a gift from John Doench & David Root (Addgene plasmid # 75636 ; http://n2t.net/addgene:75636 ; RRID:Addgene_75636)
