>Addgene plasmid #75636 | NEK10 gRNA (BRDN0001162335) | depositor partial sequence | sequence record 143096 | Target Sequence
GTCAGATGATAACTTCAACC
