>Addgene plasmid #75636 | NEK10 gRNA (BRDN0001162335) | addgene partial sequence | sequence record 184265 | hU6-F
GAAAGTAATAATTTCTTGGGTAGTTTGCAGTTTTAAAATTATGTTTTAAAATGGACTATCATATGCTTAC
CGTAACTTGAAAGTATTTCGATTTCTTGGCTTTATATATCTTGTGGAAAGGACGAAACACCGGTCAGATG
ATAACTTCAACCGTTTTAGAGCTAGAAATAGCAAGTTAAAATAAGGCTAGTCCGTTATCAACTTGAAAAA
GTGGCACCGAGTCGGTGCTTTTTTAAGCTTGGCGTAACTAGATCTTGAGACAAATGGCAGTATTCATCCA
CAATTTTAAAAGAAAAGGGGGGATTGGGGGGTACAGTGCAGGGGAAAGAATAGTAGACATAATAGCAACA
GACATACAAACTAAAGAATTACAAAAACAAATTACAAAAATTCAAAATTTTCGGGTTTATTACAGGGACA
GCAGAGATCCACTTTGGCGCCGGCTCGAGGGGGCCCGGGTGCAAAGATGGATAAAGTTTTAAACAGAGAG
GAATCTTTGCAGCTAATGGACCTTCTAGGTCTTGAAAGGAGTGGGAATTGGCTCCGGTGCCCGTCAGTGG
GCAGAGCGCA
